>Addgene plasmid #22520 | ph2p | depositor full sequence | sequence record 10349 | Author sequence
CCCCTGTGGAATGTGTGTCAGTTAGGGTGTGGAAAGTCCCCAGGCTCCCCAGCAGGCAGAAGTATGCAAA
GCATGCATCTCAATTAGTCAGCAACCAGGTGTGGAAAGTCCCCAGGCTCCCCAGCAGGCAGAAGTATGCA
AAGCATGCATCTCAATTAGTCAGCAACCATAGTCCCGCCCCTAACTCCGCCCATCCCGCCCCTAACTCCG
CCCAGTTCCGCCCATTCTCCGCCCCATGGCTGACTAATTTTTTTTATTTATACAGAGGCCGAGGCCGCCT
CGGCCTCTGAGCTATTCCAGAAGTAGTGAGGAGGCTTTTTTGGAGGCCTAGGCTTTTGCAAAAAGCTTGA
TTGGGATCCACCGGTCGCCACCATGGTGAGCAAGGGCGAGGAGCTGTTCACCGGGGTGGTGCCCATCCTG
GTCGAGCTGGACGGCGACGTAAACGGCCACAAGTTCAGCGTGTCCGGCGAGGGCGAGGGCGATGCCACCT
ACGGCAAGCTGACCCTGAAGTTCATCTGCACCACCGGCAAGCTGCCCGTGCCCTGGCCCACCCTCGTGAC
CACCCTGACCTACGGCGTGCAGTGCTTCAGCCGCTACCCCGACCACATGAAGCAGCACGACTTCTTCAAG
TCCGCCATGCCCGAAGGCTACGTCCAGGAGCGCACCATCTTCTTCAAGGACGACGGCAACTACAAGACCC
GCGCCGAGGTGAAGTTCGAGGGCGACACCCTGGTGAACCGCATCGAGCTGAAGGGCATCGACTTCAAGGA
GGACGGCAACATCCTGGGGCACAAGCTGGAGTACAACTACAACAGCCACAACGTCTATATCATGGCCGAC
AAGCAGAAGAACGGCATCAAGGTGAACTTCAAGATCCGCCACAACATCGAGGACGGCAGCGTGCAGCTCG
CCGACCACTACCAGCAGAACACCCCCATCGGCGACGGCCCCGTGCTGCTGCCCGACAACCACTACCTGAG
CACCCAGTCCGCCCTGAGCAAAGACCCCAACGAGAAGCGCGATCACATGGTCCTGCTGGAGTTCGTGACC
GCCGCCGGGATCACTCTCGGCATGGACGAGCTGTACAAGTAAAGCGGCCGCTTCGAGCAGACATGATAAG
ATACATTGATGAGTTTGGACAAACCACAACTAGAATGCAGTGAAAAAAATGCTTTATTTGTGAAATTTGT
GATGCTATTGCTTTATTTGTAACCATTATAAGCTGCAATAAACAAGTTAACAACAACAATTGCATTCATT
TTATGTTTCAGGTTCAGGGGGAGGTGTGGGAGGTTTTTTAAAGCAAGTAAAACCTCTACAAATGTGGTAA
AATCGATAAGGATCCGGGCTGGCGTAATAGCGAAGAGGCCCGCACCGATCGCCCTTCCCAACAGTTGCGG
TGGAGAAGAGCATGCGTGAGGCTCCGGTGCCCGTCAGTGGGCAGAGCGCACATCGCCCACAGTCCCCGAG
AAGTTGGGGGGAGGGGTCGGCAATTGAACCGGTGCCTAGAGAAGGTGGCGCGGGGTAAACTGGGAAAGTG
ATGTCGTGTACTGGCTCCGCCTTTTTCCCGAGGGTGGGGGAGAACCGTATATAAGTGCAGTAGTCGCCGT
GAACGTTCTTTTTCGCAACGGGTTTGCCGCCAGAACACAGCTGAAGCTTCGAGGGGCTCGCATCTCTCCT
TCACGCGCCCGCCGCCCTACCTGAGGCCGCCATCCACGCCGGTTGAGTCGCGTTCTGCCGCCTCCCGCCT
GTGGTGCCTCCTGAACTGCGTCCGCCGTCTAGGTAAGTTTAAAGCTCAGGTCGAGACCGGGCCTTTGTCC
GGCGCTCCCTTGGAGCCTACCTAGACTCAGCCGGCTCTCCACGCTTTGCCTGACCCTGCTTGCTCAACTC
TACGTCTTTGTTTCGTTTTCTGTTCTGCGCCGTTACAGATCCAAGCTGTGACCGGCGCCTACGTAAGTGA
TAGCTTGATCAAACAAGTTTGTACAAAAAAGCAGGCTGCGGCCGCAATCATGGGAGCAGCCCTCACCATC
CTGGTGGATCTGATTGAAGGACTGGCTGAGGTCAGCACATTGACTGGACTGAGCGCCGAGGCCATCCTGA
GCGGCGAGGCACTGGCCGCACTGGACGGGGAGATCACCGCCCTCACCCTCGAAGGCGTGATGTCCAGCGA
AACCGCATTGGCCACCATGGGCATCAGCGAAGAAGTCTACGGCTTCGTGTCCACCGTCCCCGTCTTCGTG
AACAGGACCGCCGGCGCCATCTGGCTCATGCAAACAGTCCAGGGCGCAAGCACCATCAGTTTGGGAATCC
AGAGATATCTGCATAACGAGGAAGTGCCCACCGTGAACCGCAACATGGCCCTCATCCCATGGCGCGACCC
CGCACTGCTGGACATCTACTTTCCGGGCGTCAACCAATTCGCCCACGCCTTGAACGTGGTGCACGACTGG
GGGCACGGCCTGCTGCACTCCGTCGGACGCTACGTCTGGCAGATGGTCGTCCAAGAGACCCAGCATCGCC
TCGAGGGCGCCGTCCGCGAGTTGACCGTCCGCCAAACCCACACATTTCTGGACGGGCTGGCCCGCCTGCT
GGAGAATACAAGATGGGTCGTCAGCAACGCCCCACAAAGCGCAATCGACGCCATCAACCGCGGCGCAAGC
AGCGTCTCAAGCGGATACTCGAGCTTGTCTGATTACTACCGCCAGCTGGGACTGAACCCACCCCAACGGA
GAGCACTGTTCAACAGGATCGAGGGATCAATGGGCAACGGAGGCCCAACACCCGCCGCCCACATCCAAGA
CGAAAGCGGCGAAGTCATCAAGTTCTACCAAGCACCCGGCGGCGCACATCAGCGCGTGACCCCCGATTGG
ATGTTGCCCCTGATCCTGGGCCTCTATGGCGACATTACCCCCACCTGGGCCACCGTGATCGAAGAGGACG
GGCCACAGAAGAAGAAACGCAGGTTGTGATGCTAGCACCCAGCTTTCTTGTACAAAGTGGTTCGATCTAG
AATGGCTAGCATTATCCCTAATACCTGCCACCCCACTCTTAATCAGTGGTGGAAGAACGGTCTCAGAACT
GTTTGTTTCAATTGGCCATTTAAGTTTAGTAGTAAAAGACTGGTTAATGATAACAATGCATCGTAAAACC
TTCAGAAGGAAAGGAGAATGTTTTGTGGACCACTTTGGTTTTCTTTTTTGCGTGTGGCAGTTTTAAGTTA
TTAGTTTTTAAAATCAGTACTTTTTAATGGAAACAACTTGACCAAAAATTTGTCACAGAATTTTGAGACC
CATTAAAAAAGTTAAATGAGAAACCTGTGTGTTCCTTTGGTCAACACCGAGACATTTAGGTGAAAGACAT
CTAATTCTGGTTTTACGAATCTGGAAACTTCTTGAAAATGTAATTCTTGAGTTAACACTTCTGGGTGGAG
AATAGGGTTGTTTTCCCCCCACATAATTGGAAGGGGAAGGAATATCATTTAAAGCTATGGGAGGGTTTCT
TTGATTACAACACTGGAGAGAAATGCAGCATGTTGCTGATTGCCTGTCACTAAAACAGGCCAAAAACTGA
GTCCTTGGGTTGCATAGAAAGCTTCATGTTGCTAAACCAATGTTAAGTGAATCTTTGGAAACAAAATGTT
TCCAAATTACTGGGATGTGCATGTTGAAACGTGGGTTAATTAACTAGCCATGACCAAAATCCCTTAACGT
GAGTTTTCGTTCCACTGAGCGTCAGACCCCGTAGAAAAGATCAAAGGATCTTCTTGAGATCCTTTTTTTC
TGCGCGTAATCTGCTGCTTGCAAACAAAAAAACCACCGCTACCAGCGGTGGTTTGTTTGCCGGATCAAGA
GCTACCAACTCTTTTTCCGAAGGTAACTGGCTTCAGCAGAGCGCAGATACCAAATACTGTTCTTCTAGTG
TAGCCGTAGTTAGGCCACCACTTCAAGAACTCTGTAGCACCGCCTACATACCTCGCTCTGCTAATCCTGT
TACCAGTGGCTGCTGCCAGTGGCGATAAGTCGTGTCTTACCGGGTTGGACTCAAGACGATAGTTACCGGA
TAAGGCGCAGCGGTCGGGCTGAACGGGGGGTTCGTGCACACAGCCCAGCTTGGAGCGAACGACCTACACC
GAACTGAGATACCTACAGCGTGAGCTATGAGAAAGCGCCACGCTTCCCGAAGGGAGAAAGGCGGACAGGT
ATCCGGTAAGCGGCAGGGTCGGAACAGGAGAGCGCACGAGGGAGCTTCCAGGGGGAAACGCCTGGTATCT
TTATAGTCCTGTCGGGTTTCGCCACCTCTGACTTGAGCGTCGATTTTTGTGATGCTCGTCAGGGGGGCGG
AGCCTATGGAAAAACGCCAGCAACGCGGCCTTTTTACGGTTCCTGGCCTTTTGCTGGCCTTTTGCTCACA
TGTTCTTAATTAAATTTTTCAAAAGTAGTTGACAATTAATCATCGGCATAGTATATCGGCATAGTATAAT
ACGACTCACTATAGGAGGGCCATCATGGCCAAGTTGACCAGTGCTGTCCCAGTGCTCACAGCCAGGGATG
TGGCTGGAGCTGTTGAGTTCTGGACTGACAGGTTGGGGTTCTCCAGAGATTTTGTGGAGGATGACTTTGC
AGGTGTGGTCAGAGATGATGTCACCCTGTTCATCTCAGCAGTCCAGGACCAGGTGGTGCCTGACAACACC
CTGGCTTGGGTGTGGGTGAGAGGACTGGATGAGCTGTATGCTGAGTGGAGTGAGGTGGTCTCCACCAACT
TCAGGGATGCCAGTGGCCCTGCCATGACAGAGATTGGAGAGCAGCCCTGGGGGAGAGAGTTTGCCCTGAG
AGACCCAGCAGGCAACTGTGTGCACTTTGTGGCAGAGGAGCAGGACTGAGGATAAGAATTGTAACAAAAA
ACCCCGCCCCGGCGGGGTTTTTTGTTAATTAA
Features (pLannotate 1.2.2; 14 found; start..end, strand, type, name):
     13..342     +  promoter       SV40 promoter: SV40 enhancer and early promoter
    373..1092    +  CDS            EGFP: the original enhanced GFP (Yang et al., 1996) mammalian codon-optimized
   1117..1238    -  polyA_signal   SV40 poly(A) signal: SV40 polyadenylation signal
   1261..1329    -  CDS            large T antigen (fragment): large T antigen from SV40 (simian virus 40)
   1348..1399    +  CDS            lacZα (fragment): LacZα fragment of β-galactosidase; lacZ fragment
   1439..1650    +  promoter       EF-1α core promoter: core promoter for human elongation factor EF-1α
   1663..1931    +  LTR            5' LTR (truncated): truncated 5' long terminal repeat (LTR) from human T-cell leukemia virus (HTLV) type 1
   1973..1997    +  protein_bind   attB1: mutant version of attB; recombination site for the Gateway® BP reaction BP Clonase™
   2010..2966    +  CDS            VP2_POVMC: Experimental evidence at protein level: Swiss-Prot protein existence level 1. [Isoform VP3]: structural protein that resides within the core of the capsid surrounded by 72 VP1 pentamers. Following virus endocytosis and trafficking to the endoplasmic reticulum, VP2 and VP3 form oligomers and integrate into the endoplasmic reticulum membrane. Heterooligomer VP2-VP3 may create a viroporin for transporting the viral genome across the endoplasmic reticulum membrane to the cytoplasm. Nuclear entry of the viral DNA involves the selective exposure and importin recognition of VP2 or Vp3 nuclear localiz
   2977..3001    -  protein_bind   attB2: mutant version of attB; recombination site for the Gateway® BP reaction BP Clonase™
   3021..3593    +  polyA_signal   EF-1α poly(A) signal: human EF-1α polyadenylation signal
   3764..4352    +  rep_origin     ori: high-copy-number ColE1/pMB1/pBR322/pUC origin of replication
   4438..4485    +  promoter       EM7 promoter: synthetic bacterial promoter&nbsp
   4505..4876    +  CDS            ble: BLE_STRHI - Experimental evidence at protein level: Swiss-Prot protein existence level 1. Binding protein with a strong affinity to the bleomycin family of antibiotics. From Streptoalloteichus hindustanus.
