[The description below was written by a language model from this plasmid's Addgene catalogue record and pLannotate feature annotations shown in this document.]
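Description:
ph2p is a mammalian expression plasmid of about 4.9 kb that produces the minor capsid protein VP2 of murine polyomavirus (MPyV) from a codon-modified open reading frame. It was built by Gateway recombination into the phGf destination backbone. The original attR sites were consumed in the reaction, and the roughly 960 bp insert is now flanked by attB1 and attB2. In bacteria the plasmid replicates from a high-copy ColE1/pUC-type origin and is selected with Zeocin (bleocin) through the Streptoalloteichus hindustanus ble gene, which is driven by the synthetic bacterial EM7 promoter.

The feature table shows two separate mammalian transcription units. VP2 is expressed from a composite promoter made of the human EF-1α core promoter joined to a truncated HTLV-1 5' LTR segment, a combination commonly used to give strong constitutive expression. This unit is terminated by the human EF-1α polyadenylation signal. The annotation for the VP2 reading frame also mentions the VP3 isoform, but the record does not say whether VP3 is produced from this codon-modified sequence. The second cassette places EGFP under the SV40 enhancer/early promoter, next to an SV40 poly(A) signal that is annotated on the opposite strand. EGFP provides a fluorescent marker for transfected cells. The SV40 early promoter region typically also contains the SV40 origin, which would allow episomal amplification in cells expressing large T antigen, although the table does not annotate the origin separately.

The associated publications concern capsid-based serological assays for Merkel cell polyomavirus. This suggests that ph2p supplies VP2 for assembling MPyV capsids or reporter pseudovirions in transfected cells, presumably together with a separate VP1 plasmid that is not part of this record.
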