Addgene plasmid #22520: ph2p
Depositing lab: Christopher Buck. Publication: Quantitation of human seroresponsiveness to Merkel cell polyomavirus. Pastrana DV, Tolstov YL, Becker JC, Moore PS, Chang Y, Buck CB. PLoS Pathog. 2009 Sep . 5(9):e1000578. 10.1371/journal.ppat.1000578 PubMed 19750217.
Backbone
  Vector backbone: phGf
  Backbone size w/o insert (bp): 3973
  Vector type: Mammalian Expression
Growth in bacteria
  Bacterial resistance: Bleocin (Zeocin), 50 μg/mL
  Growth temperature: 37°C
  Growth strain: DH5alpha
  Copy number: High Copy
Gene/Insert
  Gene/Insert name: MPyV VP2 (alt names: Mouse Polyomavirus; Murine Polyomavirus; codon modified)
  Species: Murine Polyomavirus
  Insert size (bp): 959
  GenBank ID: FJ548571
  Cloning method: Gateway Cloning; 5′ cloning site attR1 (destroyed during cloning); 3′ cloning site attR2 (destroyed during cloning)
  Sequencing primers: 5′ N/A
Terms and licenses: Academic/Nonprofit Terms; Industry Terms: Not Available to Industry
Depositor comments: First reference to this plasmid was in: Human Merkel cell polyomavirus infection II. MCV is a common human infection that can be detected by conformational capsid epitope immunoassays. Tolstov YL, Pastrana DV, Feng H, Becker JC, Jenkins FJ, Moschos S, Chang Y, Buck CB, Moore PS. Int J Cancer. 2009 Sep 15.125(6):1250-6 Genbank style annotations can be found at: http://home.ccr.cancer.gov/LCO/packaging.htm
How to cite: ph2p was a gift from Christopher Buck (Addgene plasmid # 22520 ; http://n2t.net/addgene:22520 ; RRID:Addgene_22520)
