>Addgene plasmid #22520 | ph2p | addgene partial sequence | sequence record 28306 | 22520 with hEF1aprom-F (AACTGGGAAAGTGATGTCGTG)
GGGGGAGACCGTATATAAGTGCAGTAGTCGCCGTGAACGTTCTTTTTCGCAACGGGTTTGCCGCCAGAAC
ACAGCTGAAGCTTCGAGGGGCTCGCATCTCTCCTTCACGCGCCCGCCGCCCTACCTGAGGCCGCCATCCA
CGCCGGTTGAGTCGCGTTCTGCCGCCTCCCGCCTGTGGTGCCTCCTGAACTGCGTCCGCCGTCTAGGTAA
GTTTAAAGCTCAGGTCGAGACCGGGCCTTTGTCCGGCGCTCCCTTGGAGCCTACCTAGACTCAGCCGGCT
CTCCACGCTTTGCCTGACCCTGCTTGCTCAACTCTACGTCTTTGTTTCGTTTTCTGTTCTGCGCCGTTAC
AGATCCAAGCTGTGACCGGCGCCTACGTAAGTGATAGCTTGATCAAACAAGTTTGTACAAAAAAGCAGGC
TGCGGCCGCAATCATGGGAGCAGCCCTCACCATCCTGGTGGATCTGATTGAAGGACTGGCTGAGGTCAGC
ACATTGACTGGACTGAGCGCCGAGGCCATCCTGAGCGGCGAGGCACTGGCCGCACTGGACGGGGAGATCA
CCGCCCTCACCCTCGAAGGCGTGATGTCCAGCGAAACCGCATTGGCCACCATGGGCATCAGCGAAGAAGT
CTACGGCTTCGTGTCCACCGTCCCCGTCTTCGTGAACAGGACCGCCGGCGCCATCTGGCTCATGCAAACA
GTCCAGGGCGCAAGCACCATCAGTTTGGGAATCCAGAGATATCTGCATAACGAGGAAGTGCCCACCGTGA
ACCGCAACATGGCCCTCATCCCATGGCGCGACCCCGCACTGCTGGACATCTACTTTCCGGGCGTCAACCA
ATTCGCCCACGCCTTGAACGTGGTGCACGACTGGGGGCACGGCNTGCTGCACTCCGTCGGANG
